>Addgene plasmid #8642 | p1322 HPV-16 E6 | addgene full sequence | sequence record 443287 | Addgene NGS Result
CTTCCGCTTCCTCGCTCACTGACTCGCTGCGCTCGGTCGTTCGGCTGCGGCGAGCGGTATCAGCTCACTC
AAAGGCGGTAATACGGTTATCCACAGAATCAGGGGATAACGCAGGAAAGAACATGTGAGCAAAAGGCCAG
CAAAAGGCCAGGAACCGTAAAAAGGCCGCGTTGCTGGCGTTTTTCCATAGGCTCCGCCCCCCTGACGAGC
ATCACAAAAATCGACGCTCAAGTCAGAGGTGGCGAAACCCGACAGGACTATAAAGATACCAGGCGTTTCC
CCCTGGAAGCTCCCTCGTGCGCTCTCCTGTTCCGACCCTGCCGCTTACCGGATACCTGTCCGCCTTTCTC
CCTTCGGGAAGCGTGGCGCTTTCTCATAGCTCACGCTGTAGGTATCTCAGTTCGGTGTAGGTCGTTCGCT
CCAAGCTGGGCTGTGTGCACGAACCCCCCGTTCAGCCCGACCGCTGCGCCTTATCCGGTAACTATCGTCT
TGAGTCCAACCCGGTAAGACACGACTTATCGCCACTGGCAGCAGCCACTGGTAACAGGATTAGCAGAGCG
AGGTATGTAGGCGGTGCTACAGAGTTCTTGAAGTGGTGGCCTAACTACGGCTACACTAGAAGGACAGTAT
TTGGTATCTGCGCTCTGCTGAAGCCAGTTACCTTCGGAAAAAGAGTTGGTAGCTCTTGATCCGGCAAACA
AACCACCGCTGGTAGCGGTGGTTTTTTTGTTTGCAAGCAGCAGATTACGCGCAGAAAAAAAGGATCTCAA
GAAGATCCTTTGATCTTTTCTACGGGGTCTGACGCTCAGTGGAACGAAAACTCACGTTAAGGGATTTTGG
TCATGAGATTATCAAAAAGGATCTTCACCTAGATCCTTTTAAATTAAAAATGAAGTTTTAAATCAATCTA
AAGTATATATGAGTAAACTTGGTCTGACAGTTACCAATGCTTAATCAGTGAGGCACCTATCTCAGCGATC
TGTCTATTTCGTTCATCCATAGTTGCCTGACTCCCCGTCGTGTAGATAACTACGATACGGGAGGGCTTAC
CATCTGGCCCCAGTGCTGCAATGATACCGCGAGACCCACGCTCACCGGCTCCAGATTTATCAGCAATAAA
CCAGCCAGCCGGAAGGGCCGAGCGCAGAAGTGGTCCTGCAACTTTATCCGCCTCCATCCAGTCTATTAAT
TGTTGCCGGGAAGCTAGAGTAAGTAGTTCGCCAGTTAATAGTTTGCGCAACGTTGTTGCCATTGCTGCAG
GCATCGTGGTGTCACGCTCGTCGTTTGGTATGGCTTCATTCAGCTCCGGTTCCCAACGATCAAGGCGAGT
TACATGATCCCCCATGTTGTGCAAAAAAGCGGTTAGCTCCTTCGGTCCTCCGATCGTTGTCAGAAGTAAG
TTGGCCGCAGTGTTATCACTCATGGTTATGGCAGCACTGCATAATTCTCTTACTGTCATGCCATCCGTAA
GATGCTTTTCTGTGACTGGTGAGTACTCAACCAAGTCATTCTGAGAATAGTGTATGCGGCGACCGAGTTG
CTCTTGCCCGGCGTCAACACGGGATAATACCGCGCCACATAGCAGAACTTTAAAAGTGCTCATCATTGGA
AAACGTTCTTCGGGGCGAAAACTCTCAAGGATCTTACCGCTGTTGAGATCCAGTTCGATGTAACCCACTC
GTGCACCCAACTGATCTTCAGCATCTTTTACTTTCACCAGCGTTTCTGGGTGAGCAAAAACAGGAAGGCA
AAATGCCGCAAAAAAGGGAATAAGGGCGACACGGAAATGTTGAATACTCATACTCTTCCTTTTTCAATAT
TATTGAAGCATTTATCAGGGTTATTGTCTCATGAGCGGATACATATTTGAATGTATTTAGAAAAATAAAC
AAATAGGGGTTCCGCGCACATTTCCCCGAAAAGTGCCACCTGACGTCTAAGAAACCATTATTATCATGAC
ATTAACCTATAAAAATAGGCGTATCACGAGGCCCTTTCTTATCATCGAATTCCGACTTTCAAACAGCCTT
TGGACTCAGGCCTTGGGGACATTCCAGGGGACCCTTTACCAGGGAGGGGCAGTGTGAGGCAGGAGGCAGG
GCTGCCGCCTCAGGGACCCTGAGCCTAGAGTCCTTCCCACCGCATTTGGGGACTTGAGCACTTCACCAGT
CCTGACTCAGTTTCCTAGTCTGTGAATGGGGGTGTGTCTCCTGGAATGTTGCCCCCCCTCATTCATTCAT
TCTCCTCTCACTGAGCACCTACCGTGTTCAGGGTCCCTGTCCTCCTAGAGCTAACTCAAGTCTTGGAGGG
AAGCTCTGTCTCAGTTCCTTCCTCTACAAAATGGAGCTTGAGGACGGGCACGGTGGCTCATGCCTGTAAT
CCCAGGACTTTGGGAGGCTGAGGTGGGAGGATCGCTTGAGCCCCCCGGAGCTGGAGACCAGCCTGGGCAA
CATGGTGAGAAGCCATACCTCTACAGATAATTTAAAAATTAGCCAGGCTTGGAAGTGTGTGCCTATAGTC
CCAGCTACTCGTGAAGGCTTTGAGCCCAGGAGGTCGAGGCTGCAGTGAGCTGTGATCGCACTCCAGCCTG
GGCATCACAGCAAGACCTTGTATCAAAAATAGTAATAATAATAAAAAGGAGGTTGGATTCCCTCCTGGCA
GGATAGGGAGGGCGCTGCAGTGCCCAGGGCAAGGTGGCTGGGTGGTTGTTTTGCGGGAGGGCCAAGGAGT
GGTCCCTGGGTCTGCGCTGTAAGAGTTGGTTGCCTGGAGGCCTTGCAGGGTGGGGGTGTCACCAAAGCAA
AGGCTTGGAGGGGAAAAAACAAAAGTCCCAGCCAGGCAGGTGGAGTCCCCTTGGCTGAGTTCAACCGAGG
GTTCTCCGGGGGCTGCGTGCGTGCCCCAGTGACAGCTCCGAAAGCTCCCTTACAGGGCAAAGTTCCCAAG
CACAGAAGAGAACCTGTTCACTTCTCCCCTGCTCGGCCCGCCCCCTGGCCAGGCACCTCTACTTCCTCTT
TTCCTGCTCCGCTGCTTGCTTTCTCTCTTCAGCTCCTCCCTGCCCCTCACCCCAGGCTGCTCGGCCACCT
CCAACCTGCCACCTGAGGACACCCAGGCAGTCACTCATTCAACAGCGAGGAGCCCTGGGGTGGGTGTAGT
GGGAAGGAGTGGGGGTGACGGAGACCCTGGGAGGGCTCGCAGCCTGGTGGCTGAGGCCCAGTTCTAAATG
CCAGCTGCAAGCCTTGGTCTGAGGTAGGGAGGAAGGCGTGGCTGCAGAGGCTAAAACGCTTCCCCAAAGA
GGGGCTTTCTGGGATGGGACTTGAAGGGTGCATAGGAGAGCACTAGGAAGTGGCCGCTGCAGACAGAGGG
AACCACAAGCCAGGAGGACAGGCCAGGAATGCTGCAGCCCGGGGCGGGGTGGGGCTGGAGCTCCTGTCTC
TTGGCCAGCTGAATGGAGGCCCAGCGGCAACACAGGTCCTGCCTGGGGATCAGGTCTGCTCTGCACCCCA
CCTTGCTGCCTGGAGCCGCCCACCTGACAACCTCTCATCCCTGCTCTGTAGATCCGGTCCCATCCCCACT
GCCCACCCCACCCCCCCAGCACTCCACCCAGTTCAACGTTCCACGAACCCCCAGAACCAGCCCTCATCAA
CAGGCAGCAAGAAGGGCCCCCCGCCCATCGCCCCACAACGCCAGCCGGGTGAACTGTAGCGTTGGCAGGT
CCTGAGGCAGCTGGCAAGACGCCTGCAGCTGAAAGATACAAGGCCAGGGACAGGACAGTCCCATCCCCAG
GAGGCAGGGAGTATACAGGCTGGGGAAGTTTGCCCTTGCGTGGGGTGGTGATGGAGGAGGCTCAGCAAGT
CTTCTGGACTGTGAACCTGTGTCTGCCACTGTGTGCTGGGTGGTGGTCATCTTTCCCACCAGGCTGTGGC
CTCTGCAACCTTCAAGGGAGGAGCAGGTCCCATTGGCTGAGCACAGCCTTGTACCGTGAACTGGAACAAG
CAGCCTCCTTCCTGGCCACAGGTTCCATGTCCTTATATGGACTCATCTTTGCCTATTGCGACACACACTC
AATGAACACCTACTACGCGCTGCAAAGAGCCCCGCAGGCCTGAGGTGCCCCCACCTCACCACTCTTCCTA
TTTTTGTGTAAAAATCCAGCTTCTTGTCACCACCTCCAAGGAGGGGGAGGAGGAGGAAGGCAGGTTCCTC
TAGGCTGAGCCGAATGCCCCTCTGTGGTCCCACGCCACTGATCGCTGCATGCCCACCACCTGGGTACACA
CAGTCTGTGATTCCCGGAGCAGAACGGACCCTGCCCACCCGGTCTTGTGTGCTACTCAGTGGACAGACCC
AAGGCAAGAAAGGGTGACAAGGACAGGGTCTTCCCAGGCTGGCTTTGAGTTCCTAGCACCGCCCCGCCCC
CAATCCTCTGTGGCACATGGAGTCTTGGTCCCCAGAGTCCCCCAGCGGCCTCCAGATGGTCTGGGAGGGC
AGTTCAGCTGTGGCTGCGCATAGCAGACATACAACGGACGGTGGGCCCAGACCCAGGCTGTGTAGACCCA
GCCCCCCCGCCCCGCAGTGCCTAGGTCACCCACTAACGCCCCAGGCCTGGTCTTGGCTGGGCGTGACTGT
TACCCTCAAAAGCAGGCAGCTCCAGGGTAAAAGGTGCCCTGCCCTGTAGAGCCCACCTTCCTTCCCAGGG
CTGCGGCTGGGTAGGTTTGTAGCCTTCATCACGGGCCACCTCCAGCCACTGGACCGCTGGCCCCTGCCCT
GTCCTGGGGAGTGTGGTCCTGCGACTTCTAAGTGGCCGCAAGCCACCTGACTCCCCCAACACCACACTCT
ACCTCTCAAGCCCAGGTCTCTCCCTAGTGACCCACCCAGCACATTTAGCTAGCTGAGCCCCACAGCCAGA
GGTCCTCAGGCCCTGCTTTCAGGGCAGTTGCTCTGAAGTCGGCAAGGGGGAGTGACTGCCTGGCCACTCC
ATGCCCTCCAAGAGCTCCTTCTGCAGGAGCGTACAGAACCCAGGGCCCTGGCACCCGTGCAGACCCTGGC
CCACCCCACCTGGGCGCTCAGTGCCCAAGAGATGTCCACACCTAGGATGTCCCGCGGTGGGTGGGGGGCC
CGAGAGACGGGCAGGCCGGGGGCAGGCCTGGCCATGCGGGGCCGAACCGGGCACTGCCCAGCGTGGGGCG
CGGGGGCCACGGCGCGCGCCCCCAGCCCCCGGGCCCAGCACCCCAAGGCGGCCAACGCCAAAACTCTCCC
TCCTCCTCTTCCTCAATCTCGCTCTCGCTCTTTTTTTTTTTCGCAAAAGGAGGGGAGAGGGGGTAAAAAA
ATGCTGCACTGTGCGGCGAAGCCGGTGAGTGAGCGGCGCGGGGCCAATCAGCGTGCGCCGTTCCGAAAGT
TGCCTTTTATGGCTCGAGCGGCCGCGGCGGCGCCCTATAAAACCCAGCGGCGCGACGCGCCACCACCGCC
GAGACCGCGTCCGCCCCGCGAGCACAGAGCCTCGCCTTTGCCGATCCGCCGCCCGTCCACACCCGCCGCC
AGGTAAGCCCGGCCAGCCGACCGGGGCATGCGGCCGCGGCCCCTTCGCCCGTGCAGAGCCGCCGTCTGGG
CCGCAGCGGGGGGCGCATGGGGGGGGAACCGGACCGCCGTGGGGGGCGCGGGAGAAGCCCCTGGGCCTCC
GGAGATGGGGGACACCCCACGCCAGTTCGGAGGCGCGAGGCCGCGCTCGGGAGGCGCGCTCCGGGGGTGC
CGCTCTCGGGGCGGGGGCAACCGGCGGGGTCTTTGTCTGAGCCGGGCTCTTGCCAATGGGGATCGCAGGG
TGGGCGCGGCGTAGCCCCCGCCAGGCCCGGTGGGGGCTGGGGCGCCATTGCGCGTGCGCGCTGGTCCTTT
GGGCGCTAACTGCGTGCGCGCTGGGAATTGGCGCTAATTGCGCGTGCGCGCTGGGACTCAAGGCGCTAAT
TGCGCGTGCGTTCTGGGGCCCGGGGTGCCGCGGCCTGGGCTGGGGCGAAGGCGGGCTCGGCCGGAAGGGG
TGGGGTCGCCGCGGCTCCCGGGCGCTTGCGCGCACTTCCTGCCCGAGCCGCTGGCCGCCCGAGGGTGTGG
CCGCTGCGTGCGCGCGCGCCGACCCGGCGCTGTTTGAACCGGGCGGAGGCGGGGCTGGCGCCCGGTTGGG
AGGGGGTTGGGGCCTGGCTTCCTGCCGCGCGCCGCGGGGACGCCTCCGACCAGTGTTTGCCTTTTATGGT
AATAACGCGGCCGGCCCGGCTTCCTTTGTCCCCAATCTGGGCGCGCGCCGGCGCCCCCTGGCGGCCTAAG
GACTCGGCGCGCCGGAAGTGGCCAGGGCGGGGGCGACTTCGGCTCACAGCGCGCCCGGCTATTCTCGCAG
GATCAGTCGACTCTAGAGGATCCACCATGTTTCAGGACCCACAGGAGCGACCCAGAAAGTTACCACAGTT
ATGCACAGAGCTGCAAACAACTATACATGATATAATATTAGAATGTGTGTACTGCAAGCAACAGTTACTG
CGACGTGAGGTATATGACTTTGCTTTTCGGGATTTATGCATAGTATATAGAGATGGGAATCCATATGCTG
TATGTGATAAATGTTTAAAGTTTTATTCTAAAATTAGTGAGTATAGACATTATTGTTATAGTTTGTATGG
AACAACATTAGAACAGCAATACAACAAACCGTTGTGTGATTTGTTAATTAGGTGTATTAACTGTCAAAAG
CCACTGTGTCCTGAAGAAAAGCAAAGACATCTGGACAAAAAGCAAAGATTCCATAATATAAGGGGTCGGT
GGACCGGTCGATGTATGTCTTGTTGCAGATCATCAAGAACACGTAGAGAAACCCAGCTGTAAGGTACCAG
ATCTGAATTCAAGCTTGGAATTCTCATGTTTGACAGCTTATCATCGATAAGCTACTCAGGATTTAAAAAC
TGGAACGGTGAAGGTGACAGCAGTCGGTTGGAGCGAGCATCCCCCAAAGTTCACAATGTGGCCGAGGACT
TTGATTGCACATTGTTGTTTTTTTAATAGTCATTCCAAATATGAGATGCATTGTTACAGGAAGTCCCTTG
CCATCCTAAAAGCCACCCCACTTCTCTCTAAGGAGAATGGCCCAGTCCTCTCCCAAGTCCACACAGGGGA
GGTGATAGCATTGCTTTCGTGTAAATTATGTAATGCAAAATTTTTTTAATCTTCGCCTTAATACTTTTTT
ATTTTGTTTTATTTTGAATGATGAGCCTTCGTGCCCCCCCTTCCCCCTTTTTTGTCCCCCAACTTGAGAT
GTATGAAGGCTTTTGGTCTCCCTGGGAGTGGGTGGAGGCAGCCAGGGCTTACCTGTACACTGACTTGAGA
CCAGTTGAATAAAAGTGCACACCTTAAAAATGAGGCCAAGTGTGACTTTGTGGTGTGGCTGGGTTGGGGG
CAGCAGAGGGTGAACCCTGCAGGAGGGTGAACCCTGCAAAAGGGTGGGGCAGTGGGGGCCAACTTGTCCT
CACCCAGAGTGCAGGTGTGTGGAGATCCCTCCTGCCTTGACATTGAGCAGCCTTAGAGGGTGGGGGAGGC
TCAGGGGTCAGGTCTCTGTTCCTGCTTATTGGGGAGTTCCTGGCCTGGCCCTTCTATGTCTCCCCAGGTA
CCCCAGTTTTTCTGGGTTCACCCAGAGTGCAGATGCTTGAGGAGGTGGGAAGGGACTATTTGGGGGTGTC
TGGCTCAGGTGCCATGCCTCACTGGGGCTGGTTGGCACCTGCATTTCCTGGGAGTGGGGCTGTCTCAGGG
TAGCTGGGCACGGTGTTCCCTTGAGTGGGGGTGTAGTGAGTGTTCCTAGCTGCCACGCCTTTGCCTTCAC
CTATGGGATCGTGGCTGTCAGCCTTGAGGGTCAGCCTGGCCCAGGCTCCCATAGGCTTAGGAGAGGCCGC
AATTCCTACCTGTTCATCCAGACAGAGGGGGACCTGGAATCAAAGTCAAGTTGGGGTGGGGGGTCCATGG
GGCCATATCTGGCCTGCAGACAGCTCTGGTTAGCTATGGGCTGAGGTCTGGATTCTGCCTTGTGACTGGA
GACTGGGCGCCATCCCGTGGCCTCTGAGGGCCCAGTTTGTTCGTGACCCATGCTGCAGAGGGAGATACCC
AGGCTCCTGGACCTCAGGGCCTGCCTGGCACTGCAGGCCAGGTTCTCTTTTTATTTCTGAGACGGGGTCT
TGTGTTGCCCAGGCTGGAGTGTAATGGCACAACCATGGCTCACTGCAGCCTCAACTTTGGGCTCAAGCAA
TTCTCCTGCCTCAGCCTCCCAAGTAGCTGAAACTACACAGGCATGCCCCAGCACGCCCAGCTAGTTGCAG
GTCAGATTCTCATTGTTCTACAGGGCCCTGAGTTAAATACTCTCGCAAGAAGAAACCAAGCCTGGCCTGC
CTTCCCTCTGCTAGAAGCTGTGATTGACACCAGCAGAGAATGAAGGAAGAAAAGGGGGTGAGGATCTATG
CGGTGTGAAATACCGCACAGATGCGTAAGGAGAAAATACCGCATCAGGCGCT
Features (pLannotate 1.2.2; 11 found; start..end, strand, type, name):
    182..770     -  rep_origin     ori: high-copy-number ColE1/pMB1/pBR322/pUC origin of replication
    941..1801    -  CDS            AmpR: β-lactamase; bla; confers resistance to ampicillin, carbenicillin, and related antibiotics
   1802..1906    -  promoter       AmpR promoter: bla
   2352..2420    +  CDS            C8orf44 (fragment): CH044_HUMAN - Experimental evidence at transcript level: Swiss-Prot protein existence level 2. From Homo sapiens (Human).
   2428..2568    -  CDS            C16orf89 (fragment): CP089_HUMAN - Experimental evidence at protein level: Swiss-Prot protein existence level 1. From Homo sapiens (Human).
   3247..3263    +  CDS            FKBP (fragment): human FK506-binding protein FKBP12 synthetic gene with alternative codons
   6376..6393    -  misc_feature   MCS (fragment): pUC18/19 multiple cloning site
   6391..6849    +  CDS            E6: VE6_HPV16 - Experimental evidence at protein level: Swiss-Prot protein existence level 1. Plays a major role in the induction and maintenance of cellular transformation. Acts mainly as an oncoprotein by stimulating the destruction of many host cell key regulatory proteins. E6 associates with host UBE3A/E6-AP ubiquitin-protein ligase, and inactivates tumor suppressors TP53 and TP73 by targeting them to the 26S proteasome for degradation. In turn, DNA damage and chromosomal instabilities increase and lead to cell proliferation and cancer development. The complex E6/E6AP targets several other sub
   6890..6913    +  promoter       tet promoter (fragment): E. coli promoter for tetracycline efflux protein gene
   8190..8297    +  CDS            MKNK1 (fragment): MKNK1_HUMAN - Also known as MNK1. Experimental evidence at protein level: Swiss-Prot protein existence level 1. May play a role in the response to environmental stress and cytokines. Appears to regulate translation by phosphorylating EIF4E, thus increasing the affinity of this protein for the 7-methylguanosine- containing mRNA cap. From Homo sapiens (Human).
   8467..8518    +  misc_feature   bom (fragment): basis of mobility region from pBR322
