>Addgene plasmid #8642 | p1322 HPV-16 E6 Sequencing Result | analyzer sequence | sequence record 181211
CTGTTTGAACCGGGCGGAGGCGGGGCTGGCGCCCGGTTGGGAGGGGGTTGGGGCCTGGCTTCCTGCCGCG
CGCCGCGGGGACGCCTCCGACCAGTGTTTGCCTTTTATGGTAATAACGCGGCCGGCCCGGCTTCCTTTGT
CCCCAATCTGGGCGCGCGCCGGCGCCCCCTGGCGGCCTAAGGACTCGGCGCGCCGGAAGTGGCCAGGGCG
GGGGCGACTTCGGCTCACAGCGCGCCCGGCTATTCTCGCAGGATCAGTCGACTCTAGAGGATCCACCATG
TTTCAGGACCCACAGGAGCGACCCAGAAAGTTACCACAGTTATGCACAGAGCTGCAAACAACTATACATG
ATATAATATTAGAATGTGTGTACTGCAAGCAACAGTTACTGCGACGTGAGGTATATGACTTTGCTTTTCG
GGATTTATGCATAGTATATAGAGATGGGAATCCATATGCTGTATGTGATAAATGTTTAAAGTTTTATTCT
AAAATTAGTGAGTATAGACATTATTGTTATAGTTTGTATGGAACAACATTAGAACAGCAATACAACAAAC
CGTTGTGTGATTTGTTAATTAGGTGTATTAACTGTCAAAAGCCACTGTGTCCTGAAGAAAAGCAAAGACA
TCTGGACAAAAAGCAAAGATTCCATAATATAAGGGGTCGGTGGACCGGTCGATGTATGTCTTGTTGCAGA
TCATCAAGAACACGTAGAGAAACCCAGCTGTAAGGTACCAGATCTGAATTCAAGCTTGGAATTCTCATGT
TTGACAGCTTATCATCGATAAGCTACTCAGGATTTAAAAACTGGAACGGTGAAGGTGACAGCAGTCGGTT
GGAGCGAGCATCCCCCAAAGTTCACAATGTGGCCGAGGACTTTGATTGCACATTGTTGTTTTTTTAATAG
TCATTCCAAATATGAGATGCATTGTTACAGGAAGTCCCTTGCCATCCTAAAAGCCACCCCACTTCTCTCT
AAGGAGAATGGCCCAGTCCTCTCCCAAGTCCACACAGGGGAGGTGATAGCATTGCTTTCGTGTAAATTAT
GTAATGCAAAATTTTTTTAATCTTCGCCTTAATACTTTTTTATTTTGTTTTATTTTGAATGATGAGCCTT
CGTGCCCCCCCTTCCCCCTTTTTTGTCCCCCAACTTGAGATGTATGAAGGCTTTTGGTCTCCCTGGGAGT
GGGTGGAGGCAGCCAGGGCTTACCTGTACACTGACTTGAGACCAGTTGAATAAAAGTGCACACCTTAAAA
ATGAGGCCAAGTGTGACTTTGTGGTGTGGCTGGGTTGGGGGCAGCAGAGGGTGAACCCTGCAGGAGGGTG
AACCCTGCAAAAGGGTGGGGCAGTGGGGGCCAACTTGTCCTCACCCAGAGTGCAGGTGTGTGGAGATCCC
TCCTGCCTTGACATTGAGCAGCCTTAGAGGGTGGGGGAGGCTCAGGGGTCAGGTCTCTGTTCCTGCTTAT
TGGGGAGTTCCTGGCCTGGCCCTTCTATGTCTCCCCAGGTACCCCAGTTTTTCTGGGTTCACCCAGAGTG
CAGATGCTTGAGGAGGTGGGAAGGGACTATTTGGGGGTGTCTGGCTCAGGTGCCATGCCTCACTGGGGCT
GGTTGGCACCTGCATTTCCTGGGAGTGGGGCTGTCTCAGGGTAGCTGGGCACGGTGTTCCCTTGAGTGGG
GGTGTAGTGAGTGTTCCTAGCTGCCACGCCTTTGCCTTCACCTATGGGATCGTGGCTGTCAGCCTTGAGG
GTCAGCCTGGCCCAGGCTCCCATAGGCTTAGGAGAGGCCGCAATTCCTACCTGTTCATCCAGACAGAGGG
GGACCTGGAATCAAAGTCAAGTTGGGGTGGGGGGTCCATGGGGCCATATCTGGCCTGCAGACAGCTCTGG
TTAGCTATGGGCTGAGGTCTGGATTCTGCCTTGTGACTGGAGACTGGGCGCCATCCCGTGGCCTCTGAGG
GCCCAGTTTGTTCGTGACCCATGCTGCAGAGGGAGATACCCAGGCTCCTGGACCTCAGGGCCTGCCTGGC
ACTGCAGGCCAGGTTCTCTTTTTATTTCTGAGACGGGGTCTTGTGTTGCCCAGGCTGGAGTGTAATGGCA
CAACCATGGCTCACTGCAGCCTCAACTTTGGGCTCAAGCAATTCTCCTGCCTCAGCCTCCCAAGTAGCTG
AAACTACACAGGCATGCCCCAGCACGCCCAGCTAGTTGCAGGTCAGATTCTCATTGTTCTACAGGGCCCT
GAGTTAAATACTCTCGCAAGAAGAAACCAAGCCTGGCCTGCCTTCCCTCTGCTAGAAGCTGTGATTGACA
CCAGCAGAGAATGAAGGAAGAAAAGGGGGTGAGGATCTATGCGGTGTGAAATACCGCACAGATGCGTAAG
GAGAAAATACCGCATCAGGCGCTCTTCCGCTTCCTCGCTCACTGACTCGCTGCGCTCGGTCGTTCGGCTG
CGGCGAGCGGTATCAGCTCACTCAAAGGCGGTAATACGGTTATCCACAGAATCAGGGGATAACGCAGGAA
AGAACATGTGAGCAAAAGGCCAGCAAAAGGCCAGGAACCGTAAAAAGGCCGCGTTGCTGGCGTTTTTCCA
TAGGCTCCGCCCCCCTGACGAGCATCACAAAAATCGACGCTCAAGTCAGAGGTGGCGAAACCCGACAGGA
CTATAAAGATACCAGGCGTTTCCCCCTGGAAGCTCCCTCGTGCGCTCTCCTGTTCCGACCCTGCCGCTTA
CCGGATACCTGTCCGCCTTTCTCCCTTCGGGAAGCGTGGCGCTTTCTCATAGCTCACGCTGTAGGTATCT
CAGTTCGGTGTAGGTCGTTCGCTCCAAGCTGGGCTGTGTGCACGAACCCCCCGTTCAGCCCGACCGCTGC
GCCTTATCCGGTAACTATCGTCTTGAGTCCAACCCGGTAAGACACGACTTATCGCCACTGGCAGCAGCCA
CTGGTAACAGGATTAGCAGAGCGAGGTATGTAGGCGGTGCTACAGAGTTCTTGAAGTGGTGGCCTAACTA
CGGCTACACTAGAAGGACAGTATTTGGTATCTGCGCTCTGCTGAAGCCAGTTACCTTCGGAAAAAGAGTT
GGTAGCTCTTGATCCGGCAAACAAACCACCGCTGGTAGCGGTGGTTTTTTTGTTTGCAAGCAGCAGATTA
CGCGCAGAAAAAAAGGATCTCAAGAAGATCCTTTGATCTTTTCTACGGGGTCTGACGCTCAGTGGAACGA
AAACTCACGTTAAGGGATTTTGGTCATGAGATTATCAAAAAGGATCTTCACCTAGATCCTTTTAAATTAA
AAATGAAGTTTTAAATCAATCTAAAGTATATATGAGTAAACTTGGTCTGACAGTTACCAATGCTTAATCA
GTGAGGCACCTATCTCAGCGATCTGTCTATTTCGTTCATCCATAGTTGCCTGACTCCCCGTCGTGTAGAT
AACTACGATACGGGAGGGCTTACCATCTGGCCCCAGTGCTGCAATGATACCGCGAGACCCACGCTCACCG
GCTCCAGATTTATCAGCAATAAACCAGCCAGCCGGAAGGGCCGAGCGCAGAAGTGGTCCTGCAACTTTAT
CCGCCTCCATCCAGTCTATTAATTGTTGCCGGGAAGCTAGAGTAAGTAGTTCGCCAGTTAATAGTTTGCG
CAACGTTGTTGCCATTGCTGCAGGCATCGTGGTGTCACGCTCGTCGTTTGGTATGGCTTCATTCAGCTCC
GGTTCCCAACGATCAAGGCGAGTTACATGATCCCCCATGTTGTGCAAAAAAGCGGTTAGCTCCTTCGGTC
CTCCGATCGTTGTCAGAAGTAAGTTGGCCGCAGTGTTATCACTCATGGTTATGGCAGCACTGCATAATTC
TCTTACTGTCATGCCATCCGTAAGATGCTTTTCTGTGACTGGTGAGTACTCAACCAAGTCATTCTGAGAA
TAGTGTATGCGGCGACCGAGTTGCTCTTGCCCGGCGTCAACACGGGATAATACCGCGCCACATAGCAGAA
CTTTAAAAGTGCTCATCATTGGAAAACGTTCTTCGGGGCGAAAACTCTCAAGGATCTTACCGCTGTTGAG
ATCCAGTTCGATGTAACCCACTCGTGCACCCAACTGATCTTCAGCATCTTTTACTTTCACCAGCGTTTCT
GGGTGAGCAAAAACAGGAAGGCAAAATGCCGCAAAAAAGGGAATAAGGGCGACACGGAAATGTTGAATAC
TCATACTCTTCCTTTTTCAATATTATTGAAGCATTTATCAGGGTTATTGTCTCATGAGCGGATACATATT
TGAATGTATTTAGAAAAATAAACAAATAGGGGTTCCGCGCACATTTCCCCGAAAAGTGCCACCTGACGTC
TAAGAAACCATTATTATCATGACATTAACCTATAAAAATAGGCGTATCACGAGGCCCTTTCTTATCATCG
AATTCCGACTTTCAAACAGCCTTTGGACTCAGGCCTTGGGGACATTCCAGGGGACCCTTTACCAGGGAGG
GGCAGTGTGAGGCAGGAGGCAGGGCTGCCGCCTCAGGGACCCTGAGCCTAGAGTCCTTCCCACCGCATTT
GGGGACTTGAGCACTTCACCAGTCCTGACTCAGTTTCCTAGTCTGTGAATGGGGGTGTGTCTCCTGGAAT
GTTGCCCCCCCTCATTCATTCATTCTCCTCTCACTGAGCACCTACCGTGTTCAGGGTCCCTGTCCTCCTA
GAGCTAACTCAAGTCTTGGAGGGAAGCTCTGTCTCAGTTCCTTCCTCTACAAAATGGAGCTTGAGGACGG
GCACGGTGGCTCATGCCTGTAATCCCAGGACTTTGGGAGGCTGAGGTGGGAGGATCGCTTGAGCCCCCCG
GAGCTGGAGACCAGCCTGGGCAACATGGTGAGAAGCCATACCTCTACAGATAATTTAAAAATTAGCCAGG
CTTGGAAGTGTGTGCCTATAGTCCCAGCTACTCGTGAAGGCTTTGAGCCCAGGAGGTCGAGGCTGCAGTG
AGCTGTGATCGCACTCCAGCCTGGGCATCACAGCAAGACCTTGTATCAAAAATAGTAATAATAATAAAAA
GGAGGTTGGATTCCCTCCTGGCAGGATAGGGAGGGCGCTGCAGTGCCCAGGGCAAGGTGGCTGGGTGGTT
GTTTTGCGGGAGGGCCAAGGAGTGGTCCCTGGGTCTGCGCTGTAAGAGTTGGTTGCCTGGAGGCCTTGCA
GGGTGGGGGTGTCACCAAAGCAAAGGCTTGGAGGGGAAAAAACAAAAGTCCCAGCCAGGCAGGTGGAGTC
CCCTTGGCTGAGTTCAACCGAGGGTTCTCCGGGGGCTGCGTGCGTGCCCCAGTGACAGCTCCGAAAGCTC
CCTTACAGGGCAAAGTTCCCAAGCACAGAAGAGAACCTGTTCACTTCTCCCCTGCTCGGCCCGCCCCCTG
GCCAGGCACCTCTACTTCCTCTTTTCCTGCTCCGCTGCTTGCTTTCTCTCTTCAGCTCCTCCCTGCCCCT
CACCCCAGGCTGCTCGGCCACCTCCAACCTGCCACCTGAGGACACCCAGGCAGTCACTCATTCAACAGCG
AGGAGCCCTGGGGTGGGTGTAGTGGGAAGGAGTGGGGGTGACGGAGACCCTGGGAGGGCTCGCAGCCTGG
TGGCTGAGGCCCAGTTCTAAATGCCAGCTGCAAGCCTTGGTCTGAGGTAGGGAGGAAGGCGTGGCTGCAG
AGGCTAAAACGCTTCCCCAAAGAGGGGCTTTCTGGGATGGGACTTGAAGGGTGCATAGGAGAGCACTAGG
AAGTGGCCGCTGCAGACAGAGGGAACCACAAGCCAGGAGGACAGGCCAGGAATGCTGCAGCCCGGGGCGG
GGTGGGGCTGGAGCTCCTGTCTCTTGGCCAGCTGAATGGAGGCCCAGCGGCAACACAGGTCCTGCCTGGG
GATCAGGTCTGCTCTGCACCCCACCTTGCTGCCTGGAGCCGCCCACCTGACAACCTCTCATCCCTGCTCT
GTAGATCCGGTCCCATCCCCACTGCCCACCCCACCCCCCCAGCACTCCACCCAGTTCAACGTTCCACGAA
CCCCCAGAACCAGCCCTCATCAACAGGCAGCAAGAAGGGCCCCCCGCCCATCGCCCCACAACGCCAGCCG
GGTGAACTGTAGCGTTGGCAGGTCCTGAGGCAGCTGGCAAGACGCCTGCAGCTGAAAGATACAAGGCCAG
GGACAGGACAGTCCCATCCCCAGGAGGCAGGGAGTATACAGGCTGGGGAAGTTTGCCCTTGCGTGGGGTG
GTGATGGAGGAGGCTCAGCAAGTCTTCTGGACTGTGAACCTGTGTCTGCCACTGTGTGCTGGGTGGTGGT
CATCTTTCCCACCAGGCTGTGGCCTCTGCAACCTTCAAGGGAGGAGCAGGTCCCATTGGCTGAGCACAGC
CTTGTACCGTGAACTGGAACAAGCAGCCTCCTTCCTGGCCACAGGTTCCATGTCCTTATATGGACTCATC
TTTGCCTATTGCGACACACACTCAATGAACACCTACTACGCGCTGCAAAGAGCCCCGCAGGCCTGAGGTG
CCCCCACCTCACCACTCTTCCTATTTTTGTGTAAAAATCCAGCTTCTTGTCACCACCTCCAAGGAGGGGG
AGGAGGAGGAAGGCAGGTTCCTCTAGGCTGAGCCGAATGCCCCTCTGTGGTCCCACGCCACTGATCGCTG
CATGCCCACCACCTGGGTACACACAGTCTGTGATTCCCGGAGCAGAACGGACCCTGCCCACCCGGTCTTG
TGTGCTACTCAGTGGACAGACCCAAGGCAAGAAAGGGTGACAAGGACAGGGTCTTCCCAGGCTGGCTTTG
AGTTCCTAGCACCGCCCCGCCCCCAATCCTCTGTGGCACATGGAGTCTTGGTCCCCAGAGTCCCCCAGCG
GCCTCCAGATGGTCTGGGAGGGCAGTTCAGCTGTGGCTGCGCATAGCAGACATACAACGGACGGTGGGCC
CAGACCCAGGCTGTGTAGACCCAGCCCCCCCGCCCCGCAGTGCCTAGGTCACCCACTAACGCCCCAGGCC
TGGTCTTGGCTGGGCGTGACTGTTACCCTCAAAAGCAGGCAGCTCCAGGGTAAAAGGTGCCCTGCCCTGT
AGAGCCCACCTTCCTTCCCAGGGCTGCGGCTGGGTAGGTTTGTAGCCTTCATCACGGGCCACCTCCAGCC
ACTGGACCGCTGGCCCCTGCCCTGTCCTGGGGAGTGTGGTCCTGCGACTTCTAAGTGGCCGCAAGCCACC
TGACTCCCCCAACACCACACTCTACCTCTCAAGCCCAGGTCTCTCCCTAGTGACCCACCCAGCACATTTA
GCTAGCTGAGCCCCACAGCCAGAGGTCCTCAGGCCCTGCTTTCAGGGCAGTTGCTCTGAAGTCGGCAAGG
GGGAGTGACTGCCTGGCCACTCCATGCCCTCCAAGAGCTCCTTCTGCAGGAGCGTACAGAACCCAGGGCC
CTGGCACCCGTGCAGACCCTGGCCCACCCCACCTGGGCGCTCAGTGCCCAAGAGATGTCCACACCTAGGA
TGTCCCGCGGTGGGTGGGGGGCCCGAGAGACGGGCAGGCCGGGGGCAGGCCTGGCCATGCGGGGCCGAAC
CGG
Features (pLannotate 1.2.2; 11 found; start..end, strand, type, name):
    257..274     -  misc_feature   MCS (fragment): pUC18/19 multiple cloning site
    272..730     +  CDS            E6: VE6_HPV16 - Experimental evidence at protein level: Swiss-Prot protein existence level 1. Plays a major role in the induction and maintenance of cellular transformation. Acts mainly as an oncoprotein by stimulating the destruction of many host cell key regulatory proteins. E6 associates with host UBE3A/E6-AP ubiquitin-protein ligase, and inactivates tumor suppressors TP53 and TP73 by targeting them to the 26S proteasome for degradation. In turn, DNA damage and chromosomal instabilities increase and lead to cell proliferation and cancer development. The complex E6/E6AP targets several other sub
    771..794     +  promoter       tet promoter (fragment): E. coli promoter for tetracycline efflux protein gene
   2071..2178    +  CDS            MKNK1 (fragment): MKNK1_HUMAN - Also known as MNK1. Experimental evidence at protein level: Swiss-Prot protein existence level 1. May play a role in the response to environmental stress and cytokines. Appears to regulate translation by phosphorylating EIF4E, thus increasing the affinity of this protein for the 7-methylguanosine- containing mRNA cap. From Homo sapiens (Human).
   2348..2399    +  misc_feature   bom (fragment): basis of mobility region from pBR322
   2585..3173    -  rep_origin     ori: high-copy-number ColE1/pMB1/pBR322/pUC origin of replication
   3344..4204    -  CDS            AmpR: β-lactamase; bla; confers resistance to ampicillin, carbenicillin, and related antibiotics
   4205..4309    -  promoter       AmpR promoter: bla
   4755..4823    +  CDS            C8orf44 (fragment): CH044_HUMAN - Experimental evidence at transcript level: Swiss-Prot protein existence level 2. From Homo sapiens (Human).
   4831..4971    -  CDS            C16orf89 (fragment): CP089_HUMAN - Experimental evidence at protein level: Swiss-Prot protein existence level 1. From Homo sapiens (Human).
   5650..5666    +  CDS            FKBP (fragment): human FK506-binding protein FKBP12 synthetic gene with alternative codons
