[The description below was written by a language model from this plasmid's Addgene catalogue record and pLannotate feature annotations shown in this document.]
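Description:
p1322 HPV-16 E6 is a mammalian expression plasmid carrying the E6 oncogene of human papillomavirus type 16 in the p1318 backbone (listed as about 7.9 kb without insert). It is propagated in E. coli as a high-copy plasmid through a ColE1/pMB1-type origin and selected with ampicillin via the β-lactamase gene and its native promoter. Remnants of a pBR322 lineage (a bom fragment and a fragment of the tet promoter) and a piece of the pUC18/19 polylinker are also detected. No mammalian selection marker is annotated.

The insert, catalogued as 572 bp and cloned between SalI and HindIII sites that both remain intact, contains a 459 bp E6 open reading frame immediately downstream of the polylinker fragment. E6 is a viral oncoprotein that recruits the cellular ubiquitin ligase E6-AP to target p53 and other host regulators for proteasomal degradation. The promoter driving E6 in mammalian cells is not stated in the catalogue fields and is not identified in the feature tables. Several kilobases upstream of E6 are unannotated apart from short matches to human genes (C8orf44, C16orf89, FKBP, MKNK1), which look like incidental similarity hits within human-derived or other backbone sequence, not intended coding elements. The depositor refers users to the author's map for these details.

Two sequence records are provided, an 8,522 nt full NGS assembly and a 7,563 nt sequencing result. They show the same features in the same order, so the shorter one appears to lack part of the unannotated region. The associated publication examined the requirement for HPV-16 E6 and E7 in the transformation of primary human keratinocytes, so this construct serves to express E6 alone in such studies.
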