Addgene plasmid #8642: p1322 HPV-16 E6
Depositing lab: Peter Howley. Depositing organization: Harvard Medical School. Publication: The E6 and E7 genes of the human papillomavirus type 16 together are necessary and sufficient for transformation of primary human keratinocytes. Münger K, Phelps WC, Bubb V, Howley PM, Schlegel R. J Virol. 1989 Oct . 63(10):4417-21. PubMed 2476573.
Backbone
  Vector backbone: p1318
  Backbone size w/o insert (bp): 7900
  Vector type: Mammalian Expression
Growth in bacteria
  Bacterial resistance: Ampicillin, 100 μg/mL
  Growth temperature: 37°C
  Growth strain: DH5alpha
  Copy number: High Copy
Gene/Insert
  Gene/Insert name: HPV-16 E6
  Species: Human papillomavirus
  Insert size (bp): 572
  Entrez Gene: E6 (a.k.a. HpV16gp1)
  Cloning method: Restriction Enzyme; 5′ cloning site SalI (not destroyed); 3′ cloning site HIndIII (not destroyed)
  Sequencing primers: 5′ na
Terms and licenses: Academic/Nonprofit Terms; Industry Terms: Not Available to Industry
Depositor comments: See author's map.
How to cite: p1322 HPV-16 E6 was a gift from Peter Howley (Addgene plasmid # 8642 ; http://n2t.net/addgene:8642 ; RRID:Addgene_8642)
