>Addgene plasmid #8642 | p1322 HPV-16 E6 Sequencing Result | analyzer sequence | sequence record 17119
ATAGCGGTCAACATGAGAATTCCAAGCTTGAATTCAGATCTGGGTACCTTACAGACTGGGCTTTCTCATA
CGCTGCTTCATTGATGCATCTGCAACAAGACATACATCGACCGGTCCACCGACCCCTTATATTATGGAAT
CTTTGCTTTTTGTCCAGATGTCTTTGCTTTTCTTCAGGACACAGTGGCTTTTGACAGTTAATACACCTAA
TTAACAAATCACACAACGGTTTGTTGTATTGCTGTTCTAATGTTGTTCCATACAAACTATAACAATAATG
TCTATACTCACTAATTTTAGAATAAAACTTTAAACATTTATCACATACAGCATATGGATTCCCATCTCTA
TATACTATGCATAAATCCCGAAAAGCAAAGTCATATACCTCACGTCGCAGTAACTGTTGCTTGCAGTACA
CACATTCTAATATTATATCATGTATAGTTGTTTGCAGCTCTGTGCATAACTGTGGTAACTTTCTGGGTCG
CTCCTGTGGGTCCTGAAACATGGNGGATCCTCTAGAGTCGACTGATCCTGCGAGAATAGCCGGGCGCGCT
GTGAGCCGAAGTCGCCCCCGCCCTGGCCACTTCCGGCGCGCCGAGTCCTTACGCCGCCAGGGGGCGCCGG
CGCGCGCCCAGATTGGGGACAAAGGAAGCCGGGCCGGCCGCGTTATTACCATAAAAGGCAAACACTGGTC
GGAGGCGT
