>Addgene plasmid #8642 | p1322 HPV-16 E6 Sequencing Result | analyzer sequence | sequence record 17120
GAGCGGCGCGGGGCCAATCAACGTGCGCCGTTCCGAAAGTTGCCTTTTATGGCTCGAGCGGCCGCGGCGG
CGCCCTATAAAACCCAGCGGCGCGACGCGCCACCACCGCCGAGACCGCGTCCGCCCCGCGAGCACAGAGC
CTCGCCTTTGCCGATCCGCCGCCCGTCCACACCCGCCGCCAGGTAAGCCCGGCCAGCCGACCGGGGCATG
CGGCCGCGGCCCCTTCGCCCGTGCAGAGCCGCCGTCTGGGCCGCAGCGGGGGGCGCATGGGGGGGGAACC
GGACCGCCGTGGGGGGCGCGGGAGAAGCCCCTGGGCCTCCGGAGATGGGGGACACCCCACGCCAGTTCGG
AGGCGCGAGGCCGCGCTCGGGAGGCGCGCTCCGGGGGTGCCGCTCTCGGGGCGGGGGCAACCGGCGGGGT
CTTT
